>Addgene plasmid #86152 | plentiCRISPRv2-sgPLXNB2 | addgene full sequence | sequence record 171536 | Addgene NGS Result
GCGAATTAATTCTGTGGAATGTGTGTCAGTTAGGGTGTGGAAAGTCCCCAGGCTCCCCAGCAGGCAGAAG
TATGCAAAGCATGCATCTCAATTAGTCAGCAACCAGGTGTGGAAAGTCCCCAGGCTCCCCAGCAGGCAGA
AGTATGCAAAGCATGCATCTCAATTAGTCAGCAACCATAGTCCCGCCCCTAACTCCGCCCATCCCGCCCC
TAACTCCGCCCAGTTCCGCCCATTCTCCGCCCCATGGCTGACTAATTTTTTTTATTTATGCAGAGGCCGA
GGCCGCCTCTGCCTCTGAGCTATTCCAGAAGTAGTGAGGAGGCTTTTTTGGAGGCCTAGGCTTTTGCAAA
AAGCTCCCGGGAGCTTGTATATCCATTTTCGGATCTGATCAGCACGTGTTGACAATTAATCATCGGCATA
GTATATCGGCATAGTATAATACGACAAGGTGAGGAACTAAACCATGGCCAAGTTGACCAGTGCCGTTCCG
GTGCTCACCGCGCGCGACGTCGCCGGAGCGGTCGAGTTCTGGACCGACCGGCTCGGGTTCTCCCGGGACT
TCGTGGAGGACGACTTCGCCGGTGTGGTCCGGGACGACGTGACCCTGTTCATCAGCGCGGTCCAGGACCA
GGTGGTGCCGGACAACACCCTGGCCTGGGTGTGGGTGCGCGGCCTGGACGAGCTGTACGCCGAGTGGTCG
GAGGTCGTGTCCACGAACTTCCGGGACGCCTCCGGGCCGGCCATGACCGAGATCGGCGAGCAGCCGTGGG
GGCGGGAGTTCGCCCTGCGCGACCCGGCCGGCAACTGCGTGCACTTCGTGGCCGAGGAGCAGGACTGACA
CGTGCTACGAGATTTCGATTCCACCGCCGCCTTCTATGAAAGGTTGGGCTTCGGAATCGTTTTCCGGGAC
GCCGGCTGGATGATCCTCCAGCGCGGGGATCTCATGCTGGAGTTCTTCGCCCACCCCAACTTGTTTATTG
CAGCTTATAATGGTTACAAATAAAGCAATAGCATCACAAATTTCACAAATAAAGCATTTTTTTCACTGCA
TTCTAGTTGTGGTTTGTCCAAACTCATCAATGTATCTTATCATGTCTGTATACCGTCGACCTCTAGCTAG
AGCTTGGCGTAATCATGGTCATAGCTGTTTCCTGTGTGAAATTGTTATCCGCTCACAATTCCACACAACA
TACGAGCCGGAAGCATAAAGTGTAAAGCCTGGGGTGCCTAATGAGTGAGCTAACTCACATTAATTGCGTT
GCGCTCACTGCCCGCTTTCCAGTCGGGAAACCTGTCGTGCCAGCTGCATTAATGAATCGGCCAACGCGCG
GGGAGAGGCGGTTTGCGTATTGGGCGCTCTTCCGCTTCCTCGCTCACTGACTCGCTGCGCTCGGTCGTTC
GGCTGCGGCGAGCGGTATCAGCTCACTCAAAGGCGGTAATACGGTTATCCACAGAATCAGGGGATAACGC
AGGAAAGAACATGTGAGCAAAAGGCCAGCAAAAGGCCAGGAACCGTAAAAAGGCCGCGTTGCTGGCGTTT
TTCCATAGGCTCCGCCCCCCTGACGAGCATCACAAAAATCGACGCTCAAGTCAGAGGTGGCGAAACCCGA
CAGGACTATAAAGATACCAGGCGTTTCCCCCTGGAAGCTCCCTCGTGCGCTCTCCTGTTCCGACCCTGCC
GCTTACCGGATACCTGTCCGCCTTTCTCCCTTCGGGAAGCGTGGCGCTTTCTCATAGCTCACGCTGTAGG
TATCTCAGTTCGGTGTAGGTCGTTCGCTCCAAGCTGGGCTGTGTGCACGAACCCCCCGTTCAGCCCGACC
GCTGCGCCTTATCCGGTAACTATCGTCTTGAGTCCAACCCGGTAAGACACGACTTATCGCCACTGGCAGC
AGCCACTGGTAACAGGATTAGCAGAGCGAGGTATGTAGGCGGTGCTACAGAGTTCTTGAAGTGGTGGCCT
AACTACGGCTACACTAGAAGAACAGTATTTGGTATCTGCGCTCTGCTGAAGCCAGTTACCTTCGGAAAAA
GAGTTGGTAGCTCTTGATCCGGCAAACAAACCACCGCTGGTAGCGGTGGTTTTTTTGTTTGCAAGCAGCA
GATTACGCGCAGAAAAAAAGGATCTCAAGAAGATCCTTTGATCTTTTCTACGGGGTCTGACGCTCAGTGG
AACGAAAACTCACGTTAAGGGATTTTGGTCATGAGATTATCAAAAAGGATCTTCACCTAGATCCTTTTAA
ATTAAAAATGAAGTTTTAAATCAATCTAAAGTATATATGAGTAAACTTGGTCTGACAGTTACCAATGCTT
AATCAGTGAGGCACCTATCTCAGCGATCTGTCTATTTCGTTCATCCATAGTTGCCTGACTCCCCGTCGTG
TAGATAACTACGATACGGGAGGGCTTACCATCTGGCCCCAGTGCTGCAATGATACCGCGAGACCCACGCT
CACCGGCTCCAGATTTATCAGCAATAAACCAGCCAGCCGGAAGGGCCGAGCGCAGAAGTGGTCCTGCAAC
TTTATCCGCCTCCATCCAGTCTATTAATTGTTGCCGGGAAGCTAGAGTAAGTAGTTCGCCAGTTAATAGT
TTGCGCAACGTTGTTGCCATTGCTACAGGCATCGTGGTGTCACGCTCGTCGTTTGGTATGGCTTCATTCA
GCTCCGGTTCCCAACGATCAAGGCGAGTTACATGATCCCCCATGTTGTGCAAAAAAGCGGTTAGCTCCTT
CGGTCCTCCGATCGTTGTCAGAAGTAAGTTGGCCGCAGTGTTATCACTCATGGTTATGGCAGCACTGCAT
AATTCTCTTACTGTCATGCCATCCGTAAGATGCTTTTCTGTGACTGGTGAGTACTCAACCAAGTCATTCT
GAGAATAGTGTATGCGGCGACCGAGTTGCTCTTGCCCGGCGTCAATACGGGATAATACCGCGCCACATAG
CAGAACTTTAAAAGTGCTCATCATTGGAAAACGTTCTTCGGGGCGAAAACTCTCAAGGATCTTACCGCTG
TTGAGATCCAGTTCGATGTAACCCACTCGTGCACCCAACTGATCTTCAGCATCTTTTACTTTCACCAGCG
TTTCTGGGTGAGCAAAAACAGGAAGGCAAAATGCCGCAAAAAAGGGAATAAGGGCGACACGGAAATGTTG
AATACTCATACTCTTCCTTTTTCAATATTATTGAAGCATTTATCAGGGTTATTGTCTCATGAGCGGATAC
ATATTTGAATGTATTTAGAAAAATAAACAAATAGGGGTTCCGCGCACATTTCCCCGAAAAGTGCCACCTG
ACGTCGACGGATCGGGAGATCTCCCGATCCCCTATGGTGCACTCTCAGTACAATCTGCTCTGATGCCGCA
TAGTTAAGCCAGTATCTGCTCCCTGCTTGTGTGTTGGAGGTCGCTGAGTAGTGCGCGAGCAAAATTTAAG
CTACAACAAGGCAAGGCTTGACCGACAATTGCATGAAGAATCTGCTTAGGGTTAGGCGTTTTGCGCTGCT
TCGCGATGTACGGGCCAGATATACGCGTTGACATTGATTATTGACTAGTTATTAATAGTAATCAATTACG
GGGTCATTAGTTCATAGCCCATATATGGAGTTCCGCGTTACATAACTTACGGTAAATGGCCCGCCTGGCT
GACCGCCCAACGACCCCCGCCCATTGACGTCAATAATGACGTATGTTCCCATAGTAACGCCAATAGGGAC
TTTCCATTGACGTCAATGGGTGGAGTATTTACGGTAAACTGCCCACTTGGCAGTACATCAAGTGTATCAT
ATGCCAAGTACGCCCCCTATTGACGTCAATGACGGTAAATGGCCCGCCTGGCATTATGCCCAGTACATGA
CCTTATGGGACTTTCCTACTTGGCAGTACATCTACGTATTAGTCATCGCTATTACCATGGTGATGCGGTT
TTGGCAGTACATCAATGGGCGTGGATAGCGGTTTGACTCACGGGGATTTCCAAGTCTCCACCCCATTGAC
GTCAATGGGAGTTTGTTTTGGCACCAAAATCAACGGGACTTTCCAAAATGTCGTAACAACTCCGCCCCAT
TGACGCAAATGGGCGGTAGGCGTGTACGGTGGGAGGTCTATATAAGCAGCGCGTTTTGCCTGTACTGGGT
CTCTCTGGTTAGACCAGATCTGAGCCTGGGAGCTCTCTGGCTAACTAGGGAACCCACTGCTTAAGCCTCA
ATAAAGCTTGCCTTGAGTGCTTCAAGTAGTGTGTGCCCGTCTGTTGTGTGACTCTGGTAACTAGAGATCC
CTCAGACCCTTTTAGTCAGTGTGGAAAATCTCTAGCAGTGGCGCCCGAACAGGGACTTGAAAGCGAAAGG
GAAACCAGAGGAGCTCTCTCGACGCAGGACTCGGCTTGCTGAAGCGCGCACGGCAAGAGGCGAGGGGCGG
CGACTGGTGAGTACGCCAAAAATTTTGACTAGCGGAGGCTAGAAGGAGAGAGATGGGTGCGAGAGCGTCA
GTATTAAGCGGGGGAGAATTAGATCGCGATGGGAAAAAATTCGGTTAAGGCCAGGGGGAAAGAAAAAATA
TAAATTAAAACATATAGTATGGGCAAGCAGGGAGCTAGAACGATTCGCAGTTAATCCTGGCCTGTTAGAA
ACATCAGAAGGCTGTAGACAAATACTGGGACAGCTACAACCATCCCTTCAGACAGGATCAGAAGAACTTA
GATCATTATATAATACAGTAGCAACCCTCTATTGTGTGCATCAAAGGATAGAGATAAAAGACACCAAGGA
AGCTTTAGACAAGATAGAGGAAGAGCAAAACAAAAGTAAGACCACCGCACAGCAAGCGGCCGCTGATCTT
CAGACCTGGAGGAGGAGATATGAGGGACAATTGGAGAAGTGAATTATATAAATATAAAGTAGTAAAAATT
GAACCATTAGGAGTAGCACCCACCAAGGCAAAGAGAAGAGTGGTGCAGAGAGAAAAAAGAGCAGTGGGAA
TAGGAGCTTTGTTCCTTGGGTTCTTGGGAGCAGCAGGAAGCACTATGGGCGCAGCGTCAATGACGCTGAC
GGTACAGGCCAGACAATTATTGTCTGGTATAGTGCAGCAGCAGAACAATTTGCTGAGGGCTATTGAGGCG
CAACAGCATCTGTTGCAACTCACAGTCTGGGGCATCAAGCAGCTCCAGGCAAGAATCCTGGCTGTGGAAA
GATACCTAAAGGATCAACAGCTCCTGGGGATTTGGGGTTGCTCTGGAAAACTCATTTGCACCACTGCTGT
GCCTTGGAATGCTAGTTGGAGTAATAAATCTCTGGAACAGATTTGGAATCACACGACCTGGATGGAGTGG
GACAGAGAAATTAACAATTACACAAGCTTAATACACTCCTTAATTGAAGAATCGCAAAACCAGCAAGAAA
AGAATGAACAAGAATTATTGGAATTAGATAAATGGGCAAGTTTGTGGAATTGGTTTAACATAACAAATTG
GCTGTGGTATATAAAATTATTCATAATGATAGTAGGAGGCTTGGTAGGTTTAAGAATAGTTTTTGCTGTA
CTTTCTATAGTGAATAGAGTTAGGCAGGGATATTCACCATTATCGTTTCAGACCCACCTCCCAACCCCGA
GGGGACCCGACAGGCCCGAAGGAATAGAAGAAGAAGGTGGAGAGAGAGACAGAGACAGATCCATTCGATT
AGTGAACGGATCGGCACTGCGTGCGCCAATTCTGCAGACAAATGGCAGTATTCATCCACAATTTTAAAAG
AAAAGGGGGGATTGGGGGGTACAGTGCAGGGGAAAGAATAGTAGACATAATAGCAACAGACATACAAACT
AAAGAATTACAAAAACAAATTACAAAAATTCAAAATTTTCGGGTTTATTACAGGGACAGCAGAGATCCAG
TTTGGTTAATTAAGGTACCGAGGGCCTATTTCCCATGATTCCTTCATATTTGCATATACGATACAAGGCT
GTTAGAGAGATAATTAGAATTAATTTGACTGTAAACACAAAGATATTAGTACAAAATACGTGACGTAGAA
AGTAATAATTTCTTGGGTAGTTTGCAGTTTTAAAATTATGTTTTAAAATGGACTATCATATGCTTACCGT
AACTTGAAAGTATTTCGATTTCTTGGCTTTATATATCTTGTGGAAAGGACGAAACACCGTTCTCGGCGGC
GACCGTCAGTTTTAGAGCTAGAAATAGCAAGTTAAAATAAGGCTAGTCCGTTATCAACTTGAAAAAGTGG
CACCGAGTCGGTGCTTTTTTGAATTCGCTAGCTAGGTCTTGAAAGGAGTGGGAATTGGCTCCGGTGCCCG
TCAGTGGGCAGAGCGCACATCGCCCACAGTCCCCGAGAAGTTGGGGGGAGGGGTCGGCAATTGATCCGGT
GCCTAGAGAAGGTGGCGCGGGGTAAACTGGGAAAGTGATGTCGTGTACTGGCTCCGCCTTTTTCCCGAGG
GTGGGGGAGAACCGTATATAAGTGCAGTAGTCGCCGTGAACGTTCTTTTTCGCAACGGGTTTGCCGCCAG
AACACAGGACCGGTTCTAGAGCGCTGCCACCATGGACAAGAAGTACAGCATCGGCCTGGACATCGGCACC
AACTCTGTGGGCTGGGCCGTGATCACCGACGAGTACAAGGTGCCCAGCAAGAAATTCAAGGTGCTGGGCA
ACACCGACCGGCACAGCATCAAGAAGAACCTGATCGGAGCCCTGCTGTTCGACAGCGGCGAAACAGCCGA
GGCCACCCGGCTGAAGAGAACCGCCAGAAGAAGATACACCAGACGGAAGAACCGGATCTGCTATCTGCAA
GAGATCTTCAGCAACGAGATGGCCAAGGTGGACGACAGCTTCTTCCACAGACTGGAAGAGTCCTTCCTGG
TGGAAGAGGATAAGAAGCACGAGCGGCACCCCATCTTCGGCAACATCGTGGACGAGGTGGCCTACCACGA
GAAGTACCCCACCATCTACCACCTGAGAAAGAAACTGGTGGACAGCACCGACAAGGCCGACCTGCGGCTG
ATCTATCTGGCCCTGGCCCACATGATCAAGTTCCGGGGCCACTTCCTGATCGAGGGCGACCTGAACCCCG
ACAACAGCGACGTGGACAAGCTGTTCATCCAGCTGGTGCAGACCTACAACCAGCTGTTCGAGGAAAACCC
CATCAACGCCAGCGGCGTGGACGCCAAGGCCATCCTGTCTGCCAGACTGAGCAAGAGCAGACGGCTGGAA
AATCTGATCGCCCAGCTGCCCGGCGAGAAGAAGAATGGCCTGTTCGGAAACCTGATTGCCCTGAGCCTGG
GCCTGACCCCCAACTTCAAGAGCAACTTCGACCTGGCCGAGGATGCCAAACTGCAGCTGAGCAAGGACAC
CTACGACGACGACCTGGACAACCTGCTGGCCCAGATCGGCGACCAGTACGCCGACCTGTTTCTGGCCGCC
AAGAACCTGTCCGACGCCATCCTGCTGAGCGACATCCTGAGAGTGAACACCGAGATCACCAAGGCCCCCC
TGAGCGCCTCTATGATCAAGAGATACGACGAGCACCACCAGGACCTGACCCTGCTGAAAGCTCTCGTGCG
GCAGCAGCTGCCTGAGAAGTACAAAGAGATTTTCTTCGACCAGAGCAAGAACGGCTACGCCGGCTACATT
GACGGCGGAGCCAGCCAGGAAGAGTTCTACAAGTTCATCAAGCCCATCCTGGAAAAGATGGACGGCACCG
AGGAACTGCTCGTGAAGCTGAACAGAGAGGACCTGCTGCGGAAGCAGCGGACCTTCGACAACGGCAGCAT
CCCCCACCAGATCCACCTGGGAGAGCTGCACGCCATTCTGCGGCGGCAGGAAGATTTTTACCCATTCCTG
AAGGACAACCGGGAAAAGATCGAGAAGATCCTGACCTTCCGCATCCCCTACTACGTGGGCCCTCTGGCCA
GGGGAAACAGCAGATTCGCCTGGATGACCAGAAAGAGCGAGGAAACCATCACCCCCTGGAACTTCGAGGA
AGTGGTGGACAAGGGCGCTTCCGCCCAGAGCTTCATCGAGCGGATGACCAACTTCGATAAGAACCTGCCC
AACGAGAAGGTGCTGCCCAAGCACAGCCTGCTGTACGAGTACTTCACCGTGTATAACGAGCTGACCAAAG
TGAAATACGTGACCGAGGGAATGAGAAAGCCCGCCTTCCTGAGCGGCGAGCAGAAAAAGGCCATCGTGGA
CCTGCTGTTCAAGACCAACCGGAAAGTGACCGTGAAGCAGCTGAAAGAGGACTACTTCAAGAAAATCGAG
TGCTTCGACTCCGTGGAAATCTCCGGCGTGGAAGATCGGTTCAACGCCTCCCTGGGCACATACCACGATC
TGCTGAAAATTATCAAGGACAAGGACTTCCTGGACAATGAGGAAAACGAGGACATTCTGGAAGATATCGT
GCTGACCCTGACACTGTTTGAGGACAGAGAGATGATCGAGGAACGGCTGAAAACCTATGCCCACCTGTTC
GACGACAAAGTGATGAAGCAGCTGAAGCGGCGGAGATACACCGGCTGGGGCAGGCTGAGCCGGAAGCTGA
TCAACGGCATCCGGGACAAGCAGTCCGGCAAGACAATCCTGGATTTCCTGAAGTCCGACGGCTTCGCCAA
CAGAAACTTCATGCAGCTGATCCACGACGACAGCCTGACCTTTAAAGAGGACATCCAGAAAGCCCAGGTG
TCCGGCCAGGGCGATAGCCTGCACGAGCACATTGCCAATCTGGCCGGCAGCCCCGCCATTAAGAAGGGCA
TCCTGCAGACAGTGAAGGTGGTGGACGAGCTCGTGAAAGTGATGGGCCGGCACAAGCCCGAGAACATCGT
GATCGAAATGGCCAGAGAGAACCAGACCACCCAGAAGGGACAGAAGAACAGCCGCGAGAGAATGAAGCGG
ATCGAAGAGGGCATCAAAGAGCTGGGCAGCCAGATCCTGAAAGAACACCCCGTGGAAAACACCCAGCTGC
AGAACGAGAAGCTGTACCTGTACTACCTGCAGAATGGGCGGGATATGTACGTGGACCAGGAACTGGACAT
CAACCGGCTGTCCGACTACGATGTGGACCATATCGTGCCTCAGAGCTTTCTGAAGGACGACTCCATCGAC
AACAAGGTGCTGACCAGAAGCGACAAGAACCGGGGCAAGAGCGACAACGTGCCCTCCGAAGAGGTCGTGA
AGAAGATGAAGAACTACTGGCGGCAGCTGCTGAACGCCAAGCTGATTACCCAGAGAAAGTTCGACAATCT
GACCAAGGCCGAGAGAGGCGGCCTGAGCGAACTGGATAAGGCCGGCTTCATCAAGAGACAGCTGGTGGAA
ACCCGGCAGATCACAAAGCACGTGGCACAGATCCTGGACTCCCGGATGAACACTAAGTACGACGAGAATG
ACAAGCTGATCCGGGAAGTGAAAGTGATCACCCTGAAGTCCAAGCTGGTGTCCGATTTCCGGAAGGATTT
CCAGTTTTACAAAGTGCGCGAGATCAACAACTACCACCACGCCCACGACGCCTACCTGAACGCCGTCGTG
GGAACCGCCCTGATCAAAAAGTACCCTAAGCTGGAAAGCGAGTTCGTGTACGGCGACTACAAGGTGTACG
ACGTGCGGAAGATGATCGCCAAGAGCGAGCAGGAAATCGGCAAGGCTACCGCCAAGTACTTCTTCTACAG
CAACATCATGAACTTTTTCAAGACCGAGATTACCCTGGCCAACGGCGAGATCCGGAAGCGGCCTCTGATC
GAGACAAACGGCGAAACCGGGGAGATCGTGTGGGATAAGGGCCGGGATTTTGCCACCGTGCGGAAAGTGC
TGAGCATGCCCCAAGTGAATATCGTGAAAAAGACCGAGGTGCAGACAGGCGGCTTCAGCAAAGAGTCTAT
CCTGCCCAAGAGGAACAGCGATAAGCTGATCGCCAGAAAGAAGGACTGGGACCCTAAGAAGTACGGCGGC
TTCGACAGCCCCACCGTGGCCTATTCTGTGCTGGTGGTGGCCAAAGTGGAAAAGGGCAAGTCCAAGAAAC
TGAAGAGTGTGAAAGAGCTGCTGGGGATCACCATCATGGAAAGAAGCAGCTTCGAGAAGAATCCCATCGA
CTTTCTGGAAGCCAAGGGCTACAAAGAAGTGAAAAAGGACCTGATCATCAAGCTGCCTAAGTACTCCCTG
TTCGAGCTGGAAAACGGCCGGAAGAGAATGCTGGCCTCTGCCGGCGAACTGCAGAAGGGAAACGAACTGG
CCCTGCCCTCCAAATATGTGAACTTCCTGTACCTGGCCAGCCACTATGAGAAGCTGAAGGGCTCCCCCGA
GGATAATGAGCAGAAACAGCTGTTTGTGGAACAGCACAAGCACTACCTGGACGAGATCATCGAGCAGATC
AGCGAGTTCTCCAAGAGAGTGATCCTGGCCGACGCTAATCTGGACAAAGTGCTGTCCGCCTACAACAAGC
ACCGGGATAAGCCCATCAGAGAGCAGGCCGAGAATATCATCCACCTGTTTACCCTGACCAATCTGGGAGC
CCCTGCCGCCTTCAAGTACTTTGACACCACCATCGACCGGAAGAGGTACACCAGCACCAAAGAGGTGCTG
GACGCCACCCTGATCCACCAGAGCATCACCGGCCTGTACGAGACACGGATCGACCTGTCTCAGCTGGGAG
GCGACAAGCGACCTGCCGCCACAAAGAAGGCTGGACAGGCTAAGAAGAAGAAAGATTACAAAGACGATGA
CGATAAGGGATCCGGCGCAACAAACTTCTCTCTGCTGAAACAAGCCGGAGATGTCGAAGAGAATCCTGGA
CCGACCGAGTACAAGCCCACGGTGCGCCTCGCCACCCGCGACGACGTCCCCAGGGCCGTACGCACCCTCG
CCGCCGCGTTCGCCGACTACCCCGCCACGCGCCACACCGTCGATCCGGACCGCCACATCGAGCGGGTCAC
CGAGCTGCAAGAACTCTTCCTCACGCGCGTCGGGCTCGACATCGGCAAGGTGTGGGTCGCGGACGACGGC
GCCGCGGTGGCGGTCTGGACCACGCCGGAGAGCGTCGAAGCGGGGGCGGTGTTCGCCGAGATCGGCCCGC
GCATGGCCGAGTTGAGCGGTTCCCGGCTGGCCGCGCAGCAACAGATGGAAGGCCTCCTGGCGCCGCACCG
GCCCAAGGAGCCCGCGTGGTTCCTGGCCACCGTCGGAGTCTCGCCCGACCACCAGGGCAAGGGTCTGGGC
AGCGCCGTCGTGCTCCCCGGAGTGGAGGCGGCCGAGCGCGCCGGGGTGCCCGCCTTCCTGGAGACCTCCG
CGCCCCGCAACCTCCCCTTCTACGAGCGGCTCGGCTTCACCGTCACCGCCGACGTCGAGGTGCCCGAAGG
ACCGCGCACCTGGTGCATGACCCGCAAGCCCGGTGCCTGAACGCGTTAAGTCGACAATCAACCTCTGGAT
TACAAAATTTGTGAAAGATTGACTGGTATTCTTAACTATGTTGCTCCTTTTACGCTATGTGGATACGCTG
CTTTAATGCCTTTGTATCATGCTATTGCTTCCCGTATGGCTTTCATTTTCTCCTCCTTGTATAAATCCTG
GTTGCTGTCTCTTTATGAGGAGTTGTGGCCCGTTGTCAGGCAACGTGGCGTGGTGTGCACTGTGTTTGCT
GACGCAACCCCCACTGGTTGGGGCATTGCCACCACCTGTCAGCTCCTTTCCGGGACTTTCGCTTTCCCCC
TCCCTATTGCCACGGCGGAACTCATCGCCGCCTGCCTTGCCCGCTGCTGGACAGGGGCTCGGCTGTTGGG
CACTGACAATTCCGTGGTGTTGTCGGGGAAATCATCGTCCTTTCCTTGGCTGCTCGCCTGTGTTGCCACC
TGGATTCTGCGCGGGACGTCCTTCTGCTACGTCCCTTCGGCCCTCAATCCAGCGGACCTTCCTTCCCGCG
GCCTGCTGCCGGCTCTGCGGCCTCTTCCGCGTCTTCGCCTTCGCCCTCAGACGAGTCGGATCTCCCTTTG
GGCCGCCTCCCCGCGTCGACTTTAAGACCAATGACTTACAAGGCAGCTGTAGATCTTAGCCACTTTTTAA
AAGAAAAGGGGGGACTGGAAGGGCTAATTCACTCCCAACGAAGACAAGATCTGCTTTTTGCTTGTACTGG
GTCTCTCTGGTTAGACCAGATCTGAGCCTGGGAGCTCTCTGGCTAACTAGGGAACCCACTGCTTAAGCCT
CAATAAAGCTTGCCTTGAGTGCTTCAAGTAGTGTGTGCCCGTCTGTTGTGTGACTCTGGTAACTAGAGAT
CCCTCAGACCCTTTTAGTCAGTGTGGAAAATCTCTAGCAGGGCCCGTTTAAACCCGCTGATCAGCCTCGA
CTGTGCCTTCTAGTTGCCAGCCATCTGTTGTTTGCCCCTCCCCCGTGCCTTCCTTGACCCTGGAAGGTGC
CACTCCCACTGTCCTTTCCTAATAAAATGAGGAAATTGCATCGCATTGTCTGAGTAGGTGTCATTCTATT
CTGGGGGGTGGGGTGGGGCAGGACAGCAAGGGGGAGGATTGGGAAGACAATAGCAGGCATGCTGGGGATG
CGGTGGGCTCTATGGCTTCTGAGGCGGAAAGAACCAGCTGGGGCTCTAGGGGGTATCCCC
[124 nt withheld, positions 12591-12714]
C
[91 nt withheld, positions 12716-12806]
A
[49 nt withheld, positions 12808-12856]
CCTTTGACGTTGGAGTCCACGTTCTTT
[37 nt withheld, positions 12884-12920]
ACCCTATCTCGGTCTATTCTTTTGATTTATAAGGGATTTTGCCGATTTCGGCCTATTGGTTAAAAAATGA
GCTGATTTAACAAAAATTTAAC
Features (pLannotate 1.2.2; 33 found; start..end, strand, type, name):
     21..350     +  promoter       SV40 promoter: SV40 enhancer and early promoter
    398..445     +  promoter       EM7 promoter: synthetic bacterial promoter&nbsp
    464..838     +  CDS            BleoR: antibiotic-binding protein; Sh ble from Streptoalloteichus hindustanus; confers resistance to bleomycin, phleomycin, and Zeocin™
    848..973     +  CDS            ble (fragment): BLE_KLEPN - Experimental evidence at protein level: Swiss-Prot protein existence level 1. Binding protein with a strong affinity to the bleomycin family of antibiotics. Binds to CL990; an antimitotic-antibiotic compound. From Klebsiella pneumoniae.
    968..1089    +  polyA_signal   SV40 poly(A) signal: SV40 polyadenylation signal
   1160..1182    -  protein_bind   lac operator (fragment): The lac repressor binds to the lac operator to inhibit transcription in E. coli. This inhibition can be relieved by adding lactose or isopropyl-β-D-thiogalactopyranoside (IPTG). lac repressor encoded by lacI
   1186..1216    -  promoter       lac promoter: promoter for the E. coli lac operon
   1231..1252    -  protein_bind   CAP binding site: CAP binding activates transcription in the presence of cAMP. E. coli catabolite activator protein
   1265..1357    -  CDS            lacI (fragment): lac repressor; lacI; The lac repressor binds to the lac operator to inhibit transcription in E. coli. This inhibition can be relieved by adding lactose or isopropyl-β-D-thiogalactopyranoside (IPTG).
   1540..2128    -  rep_origin     ori: high-copy-number ColE1/pMB1/pBR322/pUC origin of replication
   2299..3159    -  CDS            AmpR: β-lactamase; bla; confers resistance to ampicillin, carbenicillin, and related antibiotics
   3160..3264    -  promoter       AmpR promoter: bla
   3323..3375    -  misc_feature   bom (fragment): basis of mobility region from pBR322
   3530..3909    +  enhancer       CMV enhancer: human cytomegalovirus immediate early enhancer
   3910..4109    +  promoter       CMV promoter: human cytomegalovirus (CMV) immediate early promoter
   4127..4307    +  LTR            5' LTR (truncated): truncated 5' long terminal repeat (LTR) from HIV-1
   4354..4479    +  misc_feature   HIV-1 Ψ: packaging signal of human immunodeficiency virus type 1
   4463..4826    +  CDS            HIV-1 gag (fragment): gag protein from human immunodeficiency virus 1; gag
   4972..5205    +  misc_feature   RRE: The Rev response element (RRE) of HIV-1 allows for Rev-dependent mRNA export from the nucleus to the cytoplasm.
   5582..5682    +  CDS            Rev (fragment): human immunodeficiency virus 1 (HIV-1) Rev protein; rev; enhances nuclear export of unspliced and incompletely spliced viral mRNAs
   5732..5849    +  misc_feature   cPPT/CTS: central polypurine tract and central termination sequence of HIV-1
   5900..6140    +  promoter       U6 promoter: RNA polymerase III promoter for human U6 snRNA
   6169..6244    +  misc_RNA       gRNA scaffold: guide RNA scaffold for the Streptococcus pyogenes CRISPR/Cas9 system
   6262..6280    +  CDS            small t antigen (fragment): SV40 (simian virus 40) small t antigen
   6306..6517    +  promoter       EF-1α core promoter: core promoter for human elongation factor EF-1α
   6542..10645   +  CDS            Cas9: Cas9 (Csn1) endonuclease from the Streptococcus pyogenes Type II CRISPR/Cas system generates RNA-guided double strand breaks in DNA
  10783..11380   +  CDS            PuroR (fragment): puromycin N-acetyltransferase; pac from Streptomyces; confers resistance to puromycin
  11396..11984   +  misc_feature   WPRE: woodchuck hepatitis virus posttranscriptional regulatory element
  12035..12054   +  misc_feature   cPPT/CTS (fragment): central polypurine tract and central termination sequence of HIV-1
  12056..12289   +  LTR            3' LTR (ΔU3): self-inactivating 3' long terminal repeat (LTR) from HIV-1
  12321..12545   +  polyA_signal   bGH poly(A) signal: bovine growth hormone polyadenylation signal
  12549..12570   +  promoter       SV40 promoter (fragment): SV40 enhancer and early promoter
  12591..7       +  rep_origin     f1 ori (across the origin) (sequence partly withheld): f1 bacteriophage origin of replication; arrow indicates direction of (+) strand synthesis
