[The description below was written by a language model from this plasmid's Addgene catalogue record and pLannotate feature annotations shown in this document.]
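Description:
plentiCRISPRv2-sgPLXNB2 is a lentiviral CRISPR plasmid built on the plentiCRISPRv2 backbone, an all-in-one transfer vector that delivers both Streptococcus pyogenes Cas9 and a single guide RNA. The guide targets exon 3 of the human PLXNB2 (Plexin-B2) gene and was inserted as a 20-nt spacer between BsmBI sites, which were destroyed during cloning. The total size is about 13 kb. In bacteria the plasmid replicates from a high-copy ColE1/pUC-type origin and is selected with ampicillin through the AmpR (β-lactamase) gene. An f1 origin is also annotated, as is an SV40/EM7-driven BleoR cassette located outside the viral region.

The viral genome is transcribed from a CMV enhancer/promoter fused to a truncated HIV-1 5' LTR. It carries the Ψ packaging signal, a gag fragment, the RRE for Rev-dependent nuclear export and the cPPT/CTS. It ends in a self-inactivating ΔU3 3' LTR, followed by a bGH polyadenylation signal. Two expression units sit between the LTRs. A human U6 RNA polymerase III promoter drives the PLXNB2 spacer fused to the S. pyogenes gRNA scaffold. An EF-1α core promoter drives the Cas9 coding sequence, with a puromycin N-acetyltransferase gene downstream on the same strand and a WPRE to enhance transcript expression. The feature table does not annotate the element linking Cas9 to PuroR.

After packaging into lentiviral particles, the vector can transduce human cells, and puromycin selects for stable integrants. Cas9 then cuts PLXNB2 exon 3 to disrupt the gene. The associated publication concerns the role of Plexin-B2 in glioblastoma cell infiltration and biomechanics.
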