Addgene plasmid #86152: plentiCRISPRv2-sgPLXNB2
Purpose: Lentivirus carrying Cas9/CRISPR for cut in human PLXNB2 gene exon 3
Depositing lab: Roland Friedel. Depositing organization: Icahn School of Medicine at Mount Sinai. Publication: Plexin-B2 facilitates glioblastoma infiltration by modulating cell biomechanics. Huang Y, Tejero R, Lee VK, Brusco C, Hannah T, Bertucci TB, Junqueira Alves C, Katsyv I, Kluge M, Foty R, Zhang B, Friedel CC, Dai G, Zou H, Friedel RH. Commun Biol. 2021 Jan 29;4(1):145. doi: 10.1038/s42003-021-01667-4. PubMed 33514835.
Backbone
  Vector backbone: plentiCRISPRv2
  Backbone manufacturer: Feng Zhang laboratory, MIT
  Backbone size w/o insert (bp): 12992
  Total vector size (bp): 13012
  Vector type: Lentiviral, CRISPR
  Selectable markers: Puromycin
Growth in bacteria
  Bacterial resistance: Ampicillin, 100 μg/mL
  Growth temperature: 30°C
  Growth strain: NEB Stable
  Copy number: High Copy
Gene/Insert
  Gene/Insert name: Plexin-B2 (alt name: PLXNB2)
  gRNA/shRNA sequence: GTTCTCGGCGGCGACCGTCA
  Species: H. sapiens (human)
  Entrez Gene: PLXNB2 (a.k.a. MM1, Nbla00445, PLEXB2, dJ402G11.3)
  Cloning method: Restriction Enzyme; 5′ cloning site BsmBI (destroyed during cloning); 3′ cloning site BsmBI (destroyed during cloning)
  Sequencing primers: 5′ U6-fwd
Terms and licenses: Academic/Nonprofit Terms; Industry Terms: Not Available to Industry
How to cite: plentiCRISPRv2-sgPLXNB2 was a gift from Roland Friedel (Addgene plasmid # 86152 ; http://n2t.net/addgene:86152 ; RRID:Addgene_86152)
